>Addgene plasmid #189992 | pL6-H2B-iRFP720-puro | addgene full sequence | sequence record 384495 | Addgene NGS Result
AACAGCTATGACCATGATTACGCCAAGCGCGCAATTAACCCTCACTAAAGGGAACAAAAGCTGGAGCTGC
AAGCTTAATGTAGTCTTATGCAATACTCTTGTAGTCTTGCAACATGGTAACGATGAGTTAGCAACATGCC
TTACAAGGAGAGAAAAAGCACCGTGCATGCCGATTGGTGGAAGTAAGGTGGTACGATCGTGCCTTATTAG
GAAGGCAACAGACGGGTCTGACATGGATTGGACGAACCACTGAATTGCCGCATTGCAGAGATATTGTATT
TAAGTGCCTAGCTCGATACATAAACGGGTCTCTCTGGTTAGACCAGATCTGAGCCTGGGAGCTCTCTGGC
TAACTAGGGAACCCACTGCTTAAGCCTCAATAAAGCTTGCCTTGAGTGCTTCAAGTAGTGTGTGCCCGTC
TGTTGTGTGACTCTGGTAACTAGAGATCCCTCAGACCCTTTTAGTCAGTGTGGAAAATCTCTAGCAGTGG
CGCCCGAACAGGGACTTGAAAGCGAAAGGGAAACCAGAGGAGCTCTCTCGACGCAGGACTCGGCTTGCTG
AAGCGCGCACGGCAAGAGGCGAGGGGCGGCGACTGGTGAGTACGCCAAAAATTTTGACTAGCGGAGGCTA
GAAGGAGAGAGATGGGTGCGAGAGCGTCAGTATTAAGCGGGGGAGAATTAGATCGCGATGGGAAAAAATT
CGGTTAAGGCCAGGGGGAAAGAAAAAATATAAATTAAAACATATAGTATGGGCAAGCAGGGAGCTAGAAC
GATTCGCAGTTAATCCTGGCCTGTTAGAAACATCAGAAGGCTGTAGACAAATACTGGGACAGCTACAACC
ATCCCTTCAGACAGGATCAGAAGAACTTAGATCATTATATAATACAGTAGCAACCCTCTATTGTGTGCAT
CAAAGGATAGAGATAAAAGACACCAAGGAAGCTTTAGACAAGATAGAGGAAGAGCAAAACAAAAGTAAGA
CCACCGCACAGCAAGCGGCCGCTGATCTTCAGACCTGGAGGAGGAGATATGAGGGACAATTGGAGAAGTG
AATTATATAAATATAAAGTAGTAAAAATTGAACCATTAGGAGTAGCACCCACCAAGGCAAAGAGAAGAGT
GGTGCAGAGAGAAAAAAGAGCAGTGGGAATAGGAGCTTTGTTCCTTGGGTTCTTGGGAGCAGCAGGAAGC
ACTATGGGCGCAGCGTCAATGACGCTGACGGTACAGGCCAGACAATTATTGTCTGGTATAGTGCAGCAGC
AGAACAATTTGCTGAGGGCTATTGAGGCGCAACAGCATCTGTTGCAACTCACAGTCTGGGGCATCAAGCA
GCTCCAGGCAAGAATCCTGGCTGTGGAAAGATACCTAAAGGATCAACAGCTCCTGGGGATTTGGGGTTGC
TCTGGAAAACTCATTTGCACCACTGCTGTGCCTTGGAATGCTAGTTGGAGTAATAAATCTCTGGAACAGA
TTTGGAATCACACGACCTGGATGGAGTGGGACAGAGAAATTAACAATTACACAAGCTTAATACACTCCTT
AATTGAAGAATCGCAAAACCAGCAAGAAAAGAATGAACAAGAATTATTGGAATTAGATAAATGGGCAAGT
TTGTGGAATTGGTTTAACATAACAAATTGGCTGTGGTATATAAAATTATTCATAATGATAGTAGGAGGCT
TGGTAGGTTTAAGAATAGTTTTTGCTGTACTTTCTATAGTGAATAGAGTTAGGCAGGGATATTCACCATT
ATCGTTTCAGACCCACCTCCCAACCCCGAGGGGACCCGACAGGCCCGAAGGAATAGAAGAAGAAGGTGGA
GAGAGAGACAGAGACAGATCCATTCGATTAGTGAACGGATCTCGACGGTATCGATCACTTTGGCCGCGGC
TCGAGGGGGTTGGGGTTGCGCCTTTTCCAAGGCAGCCCTGGGTTTGCGCAGGGACGCGGCTGCTCTGGGC
GTGGTTCCGGGAAACGCAGCGGCGCCGACCCTGGGTCTCGCACATTCTTCACGTCCGTTCGCAGCGTCAC
CCGGATCTTCGCCGCTACCCTTGTGGGCCCCCCGGCGACGCTTCCTGCTCCGCCCCTAAGTCGGGAAGGT
TCCTTGCGGTTCGCGGCGTGCCGGACGTGACAAACGGAAGCCGCACGTCTCACTAGTACCCTCGCAGACG
GACAGCGCCAGGGAGCAATGGCAGCGCGCCGACCGCGATGGGCTGTGGCCAATAGCGGCTGCTCAGCAGG
GCGCGCCGAGAGCAGCGGCCGGGAAGGGGCGGTGCGGGAGGCGGGGTGTGGGGCGGTAGTGTGGGCCCTG
TTCCTGCCCGCGCGGTGTTCCGCATTCTGCAAGCCTCCGGAGCGCACGTCGGCAGTCGGCTCCCTCGTTG
ACCGAATCACCGACCTCTCTCCCCAGGGGGATCTACCATGCCAGAGCCAGCGAAGTCTGCTCCCGCCCCG
AAAAAGGGCTCCAAGAAGGCGGTGACTAAGGCGCAGAAGAAAGGCGGCAAGAAGCGCAAGCGCAGCCGCA
AGGAGAGCTATTCCATCTATGTGTACAAGGTTCTGAAGCAGGTCCACCCTGACACCGGCATTTCGTCCAA
GGCCATGGGCATCATGAACTCGTTTGTGAACGACATTTTCGAGCGCATCGCAGGTGAGGCTTCCCGCCTG
GCGCATTACAACAAGCGCTCGACCATCACCTCCAGGGAGATCCAGACGGCCGTGCGCCTGCTGCTGCCTG
GGGAGTTGGCCAAGCACGCCGTGTCCGAGGGTACTAAGGCCATCACCAAGTACACCAGCGCTAAGGATCC
ACCGGTCGCCACCGCGGAAGGATCCGTCGCCAGGCAGCCTGACCTCTTGACCTGCGACGATGAGCCGATC
CATATCCCCGGTGCCATCCAACCGCATGGACTGCTGCTCGCCCTCGCCGCCGACATGACGATCGTTGCCG
GCAGCGACAACCTTCCCGAACTCACCGGACTGGCGATCGGCGCCCTGATCGGCCGCTCTGCGGCCGATGT
CTTCGACTCGGAGACGCACAACCGTCTGACGATCGCCTTGGCCGAGCCCGGGGCGGCCGTCGGAGCACCG
ATCACTGTCGGCTTCACGATGCGAAAGGACGCAGGCTTCATCGGCTCCTGGCATCGCCATGATCAGCTCA
TCTTCCTCGAGCTCGAGCCTCCCCAGCGGGACGTCGCCGAGCCGCAGGCGTTCTTCCGCCGCACCAACAG
CGCCATCCGCCGCCTGCAGGCCGCCGAAACCTTGGAAAGCGCCTGCGCCGCCGCGGCGCAAGAGGTGCGG
AAGATTACCGGCTTCGATCGGGTGATGATCTATCGCTTCGCCTCCGACTTCAGCGGGTCCGTGATCGCAG
AGGATCGGTGCGCCGAGGTCGAGTCAAAACTAGGCCTGCACTATCCTGCCTCATTCATCCCGGCGCAGGC
CCGTCGGCTCTATACCATCAACCCGGTACGGATCATTCCCGATATCAATTATCGGCCGGTGCCGGTCACC
CCAGACCTCAATCCGGTCACCGGGCGGCCGATTGATCTTAGCTTCGCCATCCTGCGCAGCGTCTCGCCCA
ACCATCTGGAGTTCATGCGCAACATAGGCATGCACGGCACGATGTCGATCTCGATTTTGCGCGGCGAGCG
ACTGTGGGGATTGATCGTTTGCCATCACCGAACGCCGTACTACGTCGATCTCGATGGCCGCCAAGCCTGC
GAGCTAGTCGCCCAGGTTCTGGCCTGGCAGATCGGCGTGATGGAAGAGTAAACGCGTACCGGTTAGTAAT
GAGTTTGGAATTAATTCTGTGGAATGTGTGTCAGTTAGGGTGTGGAAAGTCCCCAGGCTCCCCAGCAGGC
AGAAGTATGCAAAGCATGCATCTCAATTAGTCAGCAACCAGGTGTGGAAAGTCCCCAGGCTCCCCAGCAG
GCAGAAGTATGCAAAGCATGCATCTCAATTAGTCAGCAACCATAGTCCCGCCCCTAACTCCGCCCATCCC
GCCCCTAACTCCGCCCAGTTCCGCCCATTCTCCGCCCCATGGCTGACTAATTTTTTTTATTTATGCAGAG
GCCGAGGCCGCCTCTGCCTCTGAGCTATTCCAGAAGTAGTGAGGAGGCTTTTTTGGAGGCCTAGGCTTTT
GCAAAAAGCTCCCGGGAGCTTGTATATCCATTTTCGGATCTGATCAGCACGTGATGGCCACCGAGTACAA
GCCCACGGTGCGCCTCGCCACCCGCGACGACGTCCCCCGGGCCGTACGCACCCTCGCCGCCGCGTTCGCC
GACTACCCCGCCACGCGCCACACCGTCGACCCGGACCGCCACATCGAGCGGGTCACCGAGCTGCAAGAAC
TCTTCCTCACGCGCGTCGGGCTCGACATCGGCAAGGTGTGGGTCGCGGACGACGGCGCCGCGGTGGCGGT
CTGGACCACGCCGGAGAGCGTCGAAGCGGGGGCGGTGTTCGCCGAGATCGGCTCGCGCATGGCCGAGTTG
AGCGGTTCCCGGCTGGCCGCGCAGCAACAGATGGAAGGCCTCCTGGCGCCGCACCGGCCCAAGGAGCCCG
CGTGGTTCCTGGCCACCGTCGGCGTCTCGCCCGACCACCAGGGCAAGGGTCTGGGCAGCGCCGTCGTGCT
CCCCGGAGTGGAGGCGGCCGAGCGCGCTGGGGTGCCCGCCTTCCTGGAGACCTCCGCGCCCCGCAACCTC
CCCTTCTACGAGCGGCTCGGCTTCACCGTCACCGCCGACGTCGAGGTGCCCGAAGGACCGCGCACCTGGT
GCATGACCCGCAAGCCCGGTGCCTGAGGTACCTTTAAGACCAATGACTTACAAGGCAGCTGTAGATCTTA
GCCACTTTTTAAAAGAAAAGGGGGGACTGGAAGGGCTAATTCACTCCCAACGAAGACAAGATCTGCTTTT
TGCTTGTACTGGGTCTCTCTGGTTAGACCAGATCTGAGCCTGGGAGCTCTCTGGCTAACTAGGGAACCCA
CTGCTTAAGCCTCAATAAAGCTTGCCTTGAGTGCTTCAAGTAGTGTGTGCCCGTCTGTTGTGTGACTCTG
GTAACTAGAGATCCCTCAGACCCTTTTAGTCAGTGTGGAAAATCTCTAGCAGTAGTAGTTCATGTCATCT
TATTATTCAGTATTTATAACTTGCAAAGAAATGAATATCAGAGAGTGAGAGGAACTTGTTTATTGCAGCT
TATAATGGTTACAAATAAAGCAATAGCATCACAAATTTCACAAATAAAGCATTTTTTTCACTGCATTCTA
GTTGTGGTTTGTCCAAACTCATCAATGTATCTTATCATGTCTGGCTCTAGCTATCCCGCCCCTAACTCCG
CCCATCCCGCCCCTAACTCCGCCCAGTTCCGCCCATTCTCCGCCCCATGGCTGACTAATTTTTTTTATTT
ATGCAGAGGCCGAGGCCGCCTCGGCCTCTGAGCTATTCCAGAAGTAGTGAGGAGGCTTTTTTGGAGGCCT
AGGGACGTACCCAATTCGCCCTATAGTGAGTCGTATTACGCGCGCTCACTGGCCGTCGTTTTACAACGTC
GTGACTGGGAAAACCCTGGCGTTACCCAACTTAATCGCCTTGCAGCACATCCCCCTTTCGCCAGCTGGCG
TAATAGCGAAGAGGCCCGCACCGATCGCCCTTCCCAACAGTTGCGCAGCCTGAATGGCGAATGGG
[124 nt withheld, positions 5666-5789]
C
[91 nt withheld, positions 5791-5881]
A
[49 nt withheld, positions 5883-5931]
CCTTTGACGTTGGAGTCCACGTTCTTT
[37 nt withheld, positions 5959-5995]
ACCCTATCTCGGTCTATTCTTTTGATTTATAAGGGATTTTGCCGATTTCGGCCTATTGGTTAAAAAATGA
GCTGATTTAACAAAAATTTAACGCGAATTTTAACAAAATATTAACGCTTACAATTTAGGTGGCACTTTTC
GGGGAAATGTGCGCGGAACCCCTATTTGTTTATTTTTCTAAATACATTCAAATATGTATCCGCTCATGAG
ACAATAACCCTGATAAATGCTTCAATAATATTGAAAAAGGAAGAGTATGAGTATTCAACATTTCCGTGTC
GCCCTTATTCCCTTTTTTGCGGCATTTTGCCTTCCTGTTTTTGCTCACCCAGAAACGCTGGTGAAAGTAA
AAGATGCTGAAGATCAGTTGGGTGCACGAGTGGGTTACATCGAACTGGATCTCAACAGCGGTAAGATCCT
TGAGAGTTTTCGCCCCGAAGAACGTTTTCCAATGATGAGCACTTTTAAAGTTCTGCTATGTGGCGCGGTA
TTATCCCGTATTGACGCCGGGCAAGAGCAACTCGGTCGCCGCATACACTATTCTCAGAATGACTTGGTTG
AGTACTCACCAGTCACAGAAAAGCATCTTACGGATGGCATGACAGTAAGAGAATTATGCAGTGCTGCCAT
AACCATGAGTGATAACACTGCGGCCAACTTACTTCTGACAACGATCGGAGGACCGAAGGAGCTAACCGCT
TTTTTGCACAACATGGGGGATCATGTAACTCGCCTTGATCGTTGGGAACCGGAGCTGAATGAAGCCATAC
CAAACGACGAGCGTGACACCACGATGCCTGTAGCAATGGCAACAACGTTGCGCAAACTATTAACTGGCGA
ACTACTTACTCTAGCTTCCCGGCAACAATTAATAGACTGGATGGAGGCGGATAAAGTTGCAGGACCACTT
CTGCGCTCGGCCCTTCCGGCTGGCTGGTTTATTGCTGATAAATCTGGAGCCGGTGAGCGTGGGTCTCGCG
GTATCATTGCAGCACTGGGGCCAGATGGTAAGCCCTCCCGTATCGTAGTTATCTACACGACGGGGAGTCA
GGCAACTATGGATGAACGAAATAGACAGATCGCTGAGATAGGTGCCTCACTGATTAAGCATTGGTAACTG
TCAGACCAAGTTTACTCATATATACTTTAGATTGATTTAAAACTTCATTTTTAATTTAAAAGGATCTAGG
TGAAGATCCTTTTTGATAATCTCATGACCAAAATCCCTTAACGTGAGTTTTCGTTCCACTGAGCGTCAGA
CCCCGTAGAAAAGATCAAAGGATCTTCTTGAGATCCTTTTTTTCTGCGCGTAATCTGCTGCTTGCAAACA
AAAAAACCACCGCTACCAGCGGTGGTTTGTTTGCCGGATCAAGAGCTACCAACTCTTTTTCCGAAGGTAA
CTGGCTTCAGCAGAGCGCAGATACCAAATACTGTTCTTCTAGTGTAGCCGTAGTTAGGCCACCACTTCAA
GAACTCTGTAGCACCGCCTACATACCTCGCTCTGCTAATCCTGTTACCAGTGGCTGCTGCCAGTGGCGAT
AAGTCGTGTCTTACCGGGTTGGACTCAAGACGATAGTTACCGGATAAGGCGCAGCGGTCGGGCTGAACGG
GGGGTTCGTGCACACAGCCCAGCTTGGAGCGAACGACCTACACCGAACTGAGATACCTACAGCGTGAGCT
ATGAGAAAGCGCCACGCTTCCCGAAGGGAGAAAGGCGGACAGGTATCCGGTAAGCGGCAGGGTCGGAAGA
GGAGAGCGCACGAGGGAGCTTCCAGGGGGAAACGCCTGGTATCTTTATAGTCCTGTCGGGTTTCGCCACC
TCTGACTTGAGCGTCGATTTTTGTGATGCTCGTCAGGGGGGCGGAGCCTATGGAAAAACGCCAGCAACGC
GGCCTTTTTACGGTTCCTGGCCTTTTGCTGGCCTTTTGCTCACATGTTCTTTCCTGCGTTATCCCCTGAT
TCTGTGGATAACCGTATTACCGCCTTTGAGTGAGCTGATACCGCTCGCCGCAGCCGAACGACCGAGCGCA
GCGAGTCAGTGAGCGAGGAAGCGGAAGAGCGCCCAATACGCAAACCGCCTCTCCCCGCGCGTTGGCCGAT
TCATTAATGCAGCTGGCACGACAGGTTTCCCGACTGGAAAGCGGGCAGTGAGCGCAACGCAATTAATGTG
AGTTAGCTCACTCATTAGGCACCCCAGGCTTTACACTTTATGCTTCCGGCTCGTATGTTGTGTGGAATTG
TGAGCGGATAACAATTTCACACAGGA
Features (pLannotate 1.2.2; 26 found; start..end, strand, type, name):
     33..51      +  promoter       T3 promoter: promoter for bacteriophage T3 RNA polymerase
     79..305     +  promoter       RSV promoter: Rous sarcoma virus enhancer/promoter
    306..486     +  LTR            5' LTR (truncated): truncated 5' long terminal repeat (LTR) from HIV-1
    533..658     +  misc_feature   HIV-1 Ψ: packaging signal of human immunodeficiency virus type 1
    642..1005    +  CDS            HIV-1 gag (fragment): gag protein from human immunodeficiency virus 1; gag
   1151..1384    +  misc_feature   RRE: The Rev response element (RRE) of HIV-1 allows for Rev-dependent mRNA export from the nucleus to the cytoplasm.
   1761..1861    +  CDS            Rev (fragment): human immunodeficiency virus 1 (HIV-1) Rev protein; rev; enhances nuclear export of unspliced and incompletely spliced viral mRNAs
   1896..2406    +  promoter       hPGK promoter: human phosphoglycerate kinase 1 promoter
   2418..2795    +  CDS            H2B: human histone H2B; HIST1H2BJ
   2814..3758    +  CDS            iRFP720: iRFP720 is a basic (constitutively fluorescent) near ir fluorescent protein published in 2013, derived from Rhodopseudomonas palustris. It has low acid sensitivity. It requires the cofactor biliverdin for fluorescence.
   3806..4135    +  promoter       SV40 promoter: SV40 enhancer and early promoter
   4190..4786    +  CDS            PuroR: puromycin N-acetyltransferase; pac from Streptomyces alboniger; confers resistance to puromycin
   4776..4856    +  CDS            nef (fragment): NEF_HV1Z2 - Experimental evidence at protein level: Swiss-Prot protein existence level 1. Extracellular Nef protein targets CD4(+) T-lymphocytes for apoptosis by interacting with CXCR4 surface receptors. From Human immunodeficiency virus type 1 group M subtype D (isolate Z2/CDC-Z34) (HIV-1).
   4858..5091    +  LTR            3' LTR (ΔU3): self-inactivating 3' long terminal repeat (LTR) from HIV-1
   5163..5284    +  polyA_signal   SV40 poly(A) signal: SV40 polyadenylation signal
   5324..5459    +  rep_origin     SV40 ori: SV40 origin of replication
   5480..5498    -  promoter       T7 promoter: promoter for bacteriophage T7 RNA polymerase
   5506..5661    +  CDS            lacZα (fragment): LacZα fragment of β-galactosidase; lacZ fragment
   5666..6094    +  rep_origin     f1 ori (sequence partly withheld): f1 bacteriophage origin of replication; arrow indicates direction of (+) strand synthesis
   6147..6251    +  promoter       AmpR promoter: bla
   6252..7112    +  CDS            AmpR: β-lactamase; bla; confers resistance to ampicillin, carbenicillin, and related antibiotics
   7283..7871    +  rep_origin     ori: high-copy-number ColE1/pMB1/pBR322/pUC origin of replication
   8054..8146    +  CDS            lacI (fragment): lac repressor; lacI; The lac repressor binds to the lac operator to inhibit transcription in E. coli. This inhibition can be relieved by adding lactose or isopropyl-β-D-thiogalactopyranoside (IPTG).
   8159..8180    +  protein_bind   CAP binding site: CAP binding activates transcription in the presence of cAMP. E. coli catabolite activator protein
   8195..8225    +  promoter       lac promoter: promoter for the E. coli lac operon
   8233..8249    +  protein_bind   lac operator: The lac repressor binds to the lac operator to inhibit transcription in E. coli. This inhibition can be relieved by adding lactose or isopropyl-β-D-thiogalactopyranoside (IPTG). lac repressor encoded by lacI
