[The description below was written by a language model from this plasmid's Addgene catalogue record and pLannotate feature annotations shown in this document.]
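Description:
pL6-H2B-iRFP720-puro is a lentiviral transfer plasmid built on the pLenti6-puro backbone for stable expression of a nuclear near-infrared fluorescent marker in mammalian cells. In bacteria it is maintained through a high-copy ColE1/pUC-type origin and selected with ampicillin via the β-lactamase gene. An f1 origin, remnants of the lac region and flanking T3 and T7 promoters are carried over from the cloning backbone.

The viral portion has a third-generation, self-inactivating layout. An RSV enhancer/promoter replaces the U3 region of a truncated HIV-1 5' LTR to drive genomic RNA production in packaging cells. It is followed by the Ψ packaging signal with a partial gag sequence and the Rev response element for Rev-dependent nuclear export, and the unit closes with a ΔU3 3' LTR that silences LTR promoter activity after integration. An SV40 polyadenylation signal and SV40 origin lie downstream. No cPPT or WPRE is annotated in the feature table.

Between the LTRs, the human PGK promoter drives human histone H2B (HIST1H2BJ) fused at its C terminus to iRFP720, a bacteriophytochrome-derived protein from Rhodopseudomonas palustris that requires biliverdin as a cofactor. The histone fusion tethers the fluorophore to chromatin, labelling nuclei. A separate SV40 early promoter drives puromycin N-acetyltransferase, allowing selection of transduced cells. The fusion cassette was subcloned from an earlier plasmid between MluI and ClaI sites.

The stated purpose is nuclear iRFP720 expression with puromycin selection. Such a far-red nuclear label is suited to segmenting and tracking individual cells in live imaging while leaving the shorter-wavelength channels free for other reporters.
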