Addgene plasmid #189992: pL6-H2B-iRFP720-puro
Purpose: Lentivirial plasmid for nuclear iRFP-720 expression with puromycin resistance
Depositing lab: Achim Kramer. Depositing organization: Charite Universitaetsmedizin Berlin. Publication: Circadian period is compensated for repressor protein turnover rates in single cells. Gabriel CH, Del Olmo M, Rizki Widini A, Roshanbin R, Woyde J, Hamza E, Gutu NN, Zehtabian A, Ewers H, Granada A, Herzel H, Kramer A. Proc Natl Acad Sci U S A. 2024 Aug 20;121(34):e2404738121. doi: 10.1073/pnas.2404738121. Epub 2024 Aug 14. PubMed 39141353.
Backbone
  Vector backbone: pLenti6-puro
  Backbone size w/o insert (bp): 6918
  Total vector size (bp): 8262
  Vector type: Mammalian Expression, Lentiviral
  Selectable markers: Puromycin
Growth in bacteria
  Bacterial resistance: Ampicillin, 100 μg/mL
  Growth temperature: 37°C
  Growth strain: NEB Stable
  Copy number: High Copy
Gene/Insert
  Gene/Insert name: Human histone H2B
  Species: H. sapiens (human)
  Insert size (bp): 1868
  Tag / fusion protein: iRFP720 (C terminal on insert)
  Cloning method: Restriction Enzyme; 5′ cloning site MluI (not destroyed); 3′ cloning site ClaI (not destroyed)
  Sequencing primers: 5′ --; 3′ --
Resource information
  A portion of this plasmid was derived from a plasmid made by: H2B-iRFP720 was subcloned from Addgene Plasmid #128961
Terms and licenses: Academic/Nonprofit Terms; Industry Terms: Not Available to Industry
Depositor comments: Please visit https://www.biorxiv.org/content/10.1101/2024.02.06.579141v1 for bioRxiv preprint.
How to cite: pL6-H2B-iRFP720-puro was a gift from Achim Kramer (Addgene plasmid # 189992 ; http://n2t.net/addgene:189992 ; RRID:Addgene_189992)
